>Addgene plasmid #17834 | pDL12 | addgene full sequence | sequence record 179133 | Addgene NGS Result
GTAAGTACTTTGCTACATCCATACTCCATCCTTCCCATCCCTTATTCCTTTGAACCTTTCAGTTCGAGCT
TTCCCACTTCATCGCAGCTTGACTAACAGCTACCCCGCTTGAGCAGACATCACCATGGTCGTTTTACAAC
GTCGTGACTGGGAAAACCCTGGCGTTACCCAACTTAATCGCCTTGCAGCACATCCCCCTTTCGCCAGCTG
GCGTAATAGCGAAGAGGCCCGCACCGATCGCCCTTCCCAACAGTTGCGCAGCCTGAATGGCGAATGGCGC
TTTGCCTGGTTTCCGGCACCAGAAGCGGTGCCGGAAAGCTGGCTGGAGTGCGATCTTCCTGAGGCCGATA
CTGTCGTCGTCCCCTCAAACTGGCAGATGCACGGTTACGATGCGCCCATCTACACCAACGTGACCTATCC
CATTACGGTCAATCCGCCGTTTGTTCCCACGGAGAATCCGACGGGTTGTTACTCGCTCACATTTAATGTT
GATGAAAGCTGGCTACAGGAAGGCCAGACGCGAATTATTTTTGATGGCGTTAACTCGGCGTTTCATCTGT
GGTGCAACGGGCGCTGGGTCGGTTACGGCCAGGACAGTCGTTTGCCGTCTGAATTTGACCTGAGCGCATT
TTTACGCGCCGGAGAAAACCGCCTCGCGGTGATGGTGCTGCGCTGGAGTGACGGCAGTTATCTGGAAGAT
CAGGATATGTGGCGGATGAGCGGCATTTTCCGTGACGTCTCGTTGCTGCATAAACCGACTACACAAATCA
GCGATTTCCATGTTGCCACTCGCTTTAATGATGATTTCAGCCGCGCTGTACTGGAGGCTGAAGTTCAGAT
GTGCGGCGAGTTGCGTGACTACCTACGGGTAACAGTTTCTTTATGGCAGGGTGAAACGCAGGTCGCCAGC
GGCACCGCGCCTTTCGGCGGTGAAATTATCGATGAGCGTGGTGGTTATGCCGATCGCGTCACACTACGTC
TGAACGTCGAAAACCCGAAACTGTGGAGCGCCGAAATCCCGAATCTCTATCGTGCGGTGGTTGAACTGCA
CACCGCCGACGGCACGCTGATTGAAGCAGAAGCCTGCGATGTCGGTTTCCGCGAGGTGCGGATTGAAAAT
GGTCTGCTGCTGCTGAACGGCAAGCCGTTGCTGATTCGAGGCGTTAACCGTCACGAGCATCATCCTCTGC
ATGGTCAGGTCATGGATGAGCAGACGATGGTGCAGGATATCCTGCTGATGAAGCAGAACAACTTTAACGC
CGTGCGCTGTTCGCATTATCCGAACCATCCGCTGTGGTACACGCTGTGCGACCGCTACGGCCTGTATGTG
GTGGATGAAGCCAATATTGAAACCCACGGCATGGTGCCAATGAATCGTCTGACCGATGATCCGCGCTGGC
TACCGGCGATGAGCGAACGCGTAACGCGAATGGTGCAGCGCGATCGTAATCACCCGAGTGTGATCATCTG
GTCGCTGGGGAATGAATCAGGCCACGGCGCTAATCACGACGCGCTGTATCGCTGGATCAAATCTGTCGAT
CCTTCCCGCCCGGTGCAGTATGAAGGCGGCGGAGCCGACACCACGGCCACCGATATTATTTGCCCGATGT
ACGCGCGCGTGGATGAAGACCAGCCCTTCCCGGCTGTGCCGAAATGGTCCATCAAAAAATGGCTTTCGCT
ACCTGGAGAGACGCGCCCGCTGATCCTTTGCGAATACGCCCACGCGATGGGTAACAGTCTTGGCGGTTTC
GCTAAATACTGGCAGGCGTTTCGTCAGTATCCCCGTTTACAGGGCGGCTTCGTCTGGGACTGGGTGGATC
AGTCGCTGATTAAATATGATGAAAACGGCAACCCGTGGTCGGCTTACGGCGGTGATTTTGGCGATACGCC
GAACGATCGCCAGTTCTGTATGAACGGTCTGGTCTTTGCCGACCGCACGCCGCATCCAGCGCTGACGGAA
GCAAAACACCAGCAGCAGTTTTTCCAGTTCCGTTTATCCGGGCAAACCATCGAAGTGACCAGCGAATACC
TGTTCCGTCATAGCGATAACGAGCTCCTGCACTGGATGGTGGCGCTGGATGGTAAGCCGCTGGCAAGCGG
TGAAGTGCCTCTGGATGTCGCTCCACAAGGTAAACAGTTGATTGAACTGCCTGAACTACCGCAGCCGGAG
AGCGCCGGGCAACTCTGGCTCACAGTACGCGTAGTGCAACCGAACGCGACCGCATGGTCAGAAGCCGGGC
ACATCAGCGCCTGGCAGCAGTGGCGTCTGGCGGAAAACCTCAGTGTGACGCTCCCCGCCGCGTCCCACGC
CATCCCGCATCTGACCACCAGCGAAATGGATTTTTGCATCGAGCTGGGTAATAAGCGTTGGCAATTTAAC
CGCCAGTCAGGCTTTCTTTCACAGATGTGGATTGGCGATAAAAAACAACTGCTGACGCCGCTGCGCGATC
AGTTCACCCGTGCACCGCTGGATAACGACATTGGCGTAAGTGAAGCGACCCGCATTGACCCTAACGCCTG
GGTCGAACGCTGGAAGGCGGCGGGCCATTACCAGGCCGAAGCAGCGTTGTTGCAGTGCACGGCAGATACA
CTTGCTGATGCGGTGCTGATTACGACCGCTCACGCGTGGCAGCATCAGGGGAAAACCTTATTTATCAGCC
GGAAAACCTACCGGATTGATGGTAGTGGTCAAATGGCGATTACCGTTGATGTTGAAGTGGCGAGCGATAC
ACCGCATCCGGCGCGGATTGGCCTGAACTGCCAGCTGGCGCAGGTAGCAGAGCGGGTAAACTGGCTCGGA
TTAGGGCCGCAAGAAAACTATCCCGACCGCCTTACTGCCGCCTGTTTTGACCGCTGGGATCTGCCATTGT
CAGACATGTATACCCCGTACGTCTTCCCGAGCGAAAACGGTCTGCGCTGCGGGACGCGCGAATTGAATTA
TGGCCCACACCAGTGGCGCGGCGACTTCCAGTTCAACATCAGCCGCTACAGTCAACAGCAACTGATGGAA
ACCAGCCATCGCCATCTGCTGCACGCGGAAGAAGGCACATGGCTGAATATCGACGGTTTCCATATGGGGA
TTGGTGGCGACGACTCCTGGAGCCCGTCAGTATCGGCGGAATTCCAGCTGAGCGCCGGTCGCTACCATTA
CCAGTTGGTCTGGTGTCAAAAATAATAATAACCGGGCAGGGGGGATCGATCCACTTAACGTTACTGAAAT
CATCAAACAGCTTGACGAATCTGGATATAAGATCGTTGGTGTCGATGTCAGCTCCGGAGTTGAGACAAAT
GGTGTTCAGGATCTCGATAAGATACGTTCATTTGTCCAAGCAGCAAAGAGTGCCTTCTAGTGATTTAATA
GCTCCATGTCAACAAGAATAAAACGCGTTTCGGGTTTACCTCTTCCAGATACAGCTCATCTGCAATGCAT
TAATGCATTGGACCTCGCAACCCTAGTACGCCCTTCAGGCTCCGGCGAAGCAGAAGAATAGCTTAGCAGA
GTCTATTTTCATTTTCGGGAGACGAGATCAAGCAGATCAACGGTCGTCAAGAGACCTACGAGACTGAGGA
ATCCGCTCTTGGCTCCACGCGACTATATATTTGTCTCTAATTGTACTTTGACATGCTCCTCTTCTTTACT
CTGATAGCTTGACTATGAAAATTCCGTCACCAGCCCCTGGGTTCGCAAAGATAATTGCACTGTTTCTTCC
TTGAACTCTCAAGCCTACAGGACACACATTCATCGTAGGTATAAACCTCGAAAATCATTCCTACTAAGAT
GGGTATACAATAGTAACTATGGTTGCCTAGTGAATGCTCCGTAACACCCAATACGCCGGCCGAAACTTTT
TTACAACTCTCCTATGAGTCGTTTACCCAGAATGCACAGGTACACTTGTTTAGAGGTAATCCTTCTTTCT
AGAGTCGACCTGCAGGCATGCAAGCTTAAGGGCGAATTCGCGGCCGCCACCGCGGTGGAGCTCCAGCTTT
TGTTCCCTTTAGTGAGGGTTAATTGCGCGCTTGGCGTAATCATGGTCATAGCTGTTTCCTGTGTGAAATT
GTTATCCGCTCACAATTCCACACAACATACGAGCCGGAAGCATAAAGTGTAAAGCCTGGGGTGCCTAATG
AGTGAGCTAACTCACATTAATTGCGTTGCGCTCACTGCCCGCTTTCCAGTCGGGAAACCTGTCGTGCCAG
CTGCATTAATGAATCGGCCAACGCGCGGGGAGAGGCGGTTTGCGTATTGGGCGCTCTTCGCTTCCTCGCT
CACTGACTCGCTGCGCTCGGTCGTTCGGCTGCGGCGAGCGGTATCAGCTCACTCAAAGGCGGTAATACGG
TTATCCACAGAATCAGGGGATAACGCAGGAAAGAACATGTGAGCAAAAGGCCAGCAAAAGGCCAGGAACC
GTAAAAAGGCCGCGTTGCTGGCGTTTTTCCATAGGCTCCGCCCCCCTGACGAGCATCACAAAAATCGACG
CTCAAGTCAGAGGTGGCGAAACCCGACAGGACTATAAAGATACCAGGCGTTTCCCCCTGGAAGCTCCCTC
GTGCGCTCTCCTGTTCCGACCCTGCCGCTTACCGGATACCTGTCCGCCTTTCTCCCTTCGGGAAGCGTGG
CGCTTTCTCATAGCTCACGCTGTAGGTATCTCAGTTCGGTGTAGGTCGTTCGCTCCAAGCTGGGCTGTGT
GCACGAACCCCCCGTTCAGCCCGACCGCTGCGCCTTATCCGGTAACTATCGTCTTGAGTCCAACCCGGTA
AGACACGACTTATCGCCACTGGCAGCAGCCACTGGTAACAGGATTAGCAGAGCGAGGTATGTAGGCGGTG
CTACAGAGTTCTTGAAGTGGTGGCCTAACTACGGCTACACTAGAAGAACAGTATTTGGTATCTGCGCTCT
GCTGAAGCCAGTTACCTTCGGAAAAAGAGTTGGTAGCTCTTGATCCGGCAAACAAACCACCGCTGGTAGC
GGTGGTTTTTTTGTTTGCAAGCAGCAGATTACGCGCAGAAAAAAAGGATCTCAAGAAGATCCTTTGATCT
TTTCTACGGGGTCTGACGCTCAGTGGAACGAAAACTCACGTTAAGGGATTTTGGTCATGAGATTATCAAA
AAGGATCTTCACCTAGATCCTTTTAAATTAAAAATGAAGTTTTAAATCAATCTAAAGTATATATGAGTAA
ACTTGGTCTGACAGTTACCAATGCTTAATCAGTGAGGCACCTATCTCAGCGATCTGTCTATTTCGTTCAT
CCATAGTTGCCTGACTCCCCGTCGTGTAGATAACTACGATACGGGAGGGCTTACCATCTGGCCCCAGTGC
TGCAATGATACCGCGAGACCCACGCTCACCGGCTCCAGATTTATCAGCAATAAACCAGCCAGCCGGAAGG
GCCGAGCGCAGAAGTGGTCCTGCAACTTTATCCGCCTCCATCCAGTCTATTAATTGTTGCCGGGAAGCTA
GAGTAAGTAGTTCGCCAGTTAATAGTTTGCGCAACGTTGTTGCCATTGCTACAGGCATCGTGGTGTCACG
CTCGTCGTTTGGTATGGCTTCATTCAGCTCCGGTTCCCAACGATCAAGGCGAGTTACATGATCCCCCATG
TTGTGCAAAAAAGCGGTTAGCTCCTTCGGTCCTCCGATCGTTGTCAGAAGTAAGTTGGCCGCAGTGTTAT
CACTCATGGTTATGGCAGCACTGCATAATTCTCTTACTGTCATGCCATCCGTAAGATGCTTTTCTGTGAC
TGGTGAGTACTCAACCAAGTCATTCTGAGAATAGTGTATGCGGCGACCGAGTTGCTCTTGCCCGGCGTCA
ATACGGGATAATACCGCGCCACATAGCAGAACTTTAAAAGTGCTCATCATTGGAAAACGTTCTTCGGGGC
GAAAACTCTCAAGGATCTTACCGCTGTTGAGATCCAGTTCGATGTAACCCACTCGTGCACCCAACTGATC
TTCAGCATCTTTTACTTTCACCAGCGTTTCTGGGTGAGCAAAAACAGGAAGGCAAAATGCCGCAAAAAAG
GGAATAAGGGCGACACGGAAATGTTGAATACTCATACTCTTCCTTTTTCAATATTATTGAAGCATTTATC
AGGGTTATTGTCTCATGAGCGGATACATATTTGAATGTATTTAGAAAAATAAACAAATAGGGGTTCCGCG
CACATTTCCCCGAAAAGTGCCACCTGACGTCTAAGAAACCATTATTATCATGACATTAACCTATAAAAAT
AGGCGTATCACGAGGCCCTTTCGTCTCGCGCGTTTCGGTGATGACGGTGAAAACCTCTGACACATGCAGC
TCCCGGAGACGGTCACAGCTTGTCTGTAAGCGGATGCCGGGAGCAGACAAGCCCGTCAGGGCGCGTCAGC
GGGTGTTGGCGGGTGTCGGGGCTGGCTTAACTATGCGGCATCAGAGCAGATTGTACTGAGAGTGCACCAT
ATGCGGTGTGAAATACCGCACAGATGCGTAAGGAGAAAATACCGCATCAGGCGATATCTAGATCTCGAGC
TCGCGAAAGCTTGCATGCAATAATTGCAGCAAATATTGATGAAGCGAGAGGTAGGACGATGAAGGACTGT
GAGCAGTTCAAGGTATCAGCAGAGTCAAGGGCCTGATGCAATGGCGGTGATCCGTGATCAGCGAACGGAA
GGGGCGCTAACTCTGTTTCTTTACCAATGATCGGAAGCTCCTGCTGGCGGACTTATGAGTCATTCACGAA
TCATTTCTCAGTTATTTGTGGATGCCCTCGTTCTGTCCACAATTTCTTTCCGCCCCAAGTCTTTTAAGTT
CTTTAACATCTATATTCTTGCACTTCCAATGGCATCCCTTCGCTCCGTACTCAAGAGCCAGAGCTTGCGA
CACACCGTGCGATCCTACTCCTCGCAAACCATGCCTCCCGCCTCACCCTTTGCTCCCCGCCACTTCCTCT
CCATTGCGGACCTCTCGCCCTCCGAGTTCGCAACCCTTGTTCGCAATGCCTCCTCACACAAACGGGCTAT
CAAGTCGGGGTCAATGCCCCAAAACTTGCAGGGATCACTCCTTGGGAAAACTGTGGCCATGATCTTCAGC
AAACGAAGCACGAGGACAAGGGTATCTACAGAAGGGGCCGTTGTGCAGATGGGAGGTCATCCGATGTTCT
TGGGCAAGGATGATATCCAACTAGGTGTCAACGAGTCCCTATACGACACCTCCGTTGTCATTTCGTCTAT
GGTATCCTGCATTGTAGCCCGTGTCGGTAAACATGCAGAGGTCGCAGATCTGGCGAAGCACTCTTCGGTT
CCAGTCATCAATGCTTTGTGTGACTCTTTCCACCCTCTCCAAGCCGTGGCCGATTTCCAGACCATCTATG
AAGCATTCACCCCCAAGGCGCACCACCTTTCAAGTCTAGGGTTGGAAGGATTGAAGATCGCTTGGGTGGG
TGACGCCAACAACGTCCTGTTCGATATGGCCATTGCTGCTACAAAAATGGGTGTCGACATTGCTGTCGCT
ACTCCCAAGGGGTACGAAATCCCTCCTCACATGCTGGAGCTCATCAAGTCTGCTGGAGAGGGTGTCTCGA
AACCAGGAAAGCTTCTGCAAACCAATATTCCCGAAGAAGCGGTCAAGGACGCCGATATTCTGGTCACAGA
CACCTGGGTCTCTATGGGCCAAGAGGAAGAGAAGGCTCAGAGGCTGAAGGAGTTTGATGGTTTCCAAATC
ACTGCTGAACTCGCCAAGCGAGGAGGAGCTAAGGAGGGCTGGAAGTTCATGCACTGTCTCCCGCGACACC
CTGAGGAGGTCAGCGACGAGGTTTTCTACAGCAACCGGTCACTTGTCTTCCCTGAGGCTGAGAACCGGTT
ATGGGCTGCGATTTCCGCCTTGGAGGGTTTCGTTGTCAATAAGGGAAAAATTGAATAAATATAACCAGGC
TTCCATTTAAATATATAGAGGCTGGCGTTATCAAACTGATGAGTTGACGGGTATGAGATCATTCCGTCCC
TAAATATATTTACTCCGATCACGTAAAAGCCTGTTAGTAGAAGCATTTTCCCAATTATCCTGACCAATTC
TTTCTAGCATATATCAAATAACTAATTGACATGTTCTCTCGCTTCCTTATATTACTCAGAGTATTGGAAA
TGGGGCAAATCGCACCCGGTGACTTTCACATGTCACGAATGCGGAGTCGTCCTAGCCAAGGTAGATCCAG
GCCTAACACACCCCAACCCTCGACTCTCCTCATTCCATACTCTTGACCTCTATCCAGCACATTCTTCTGA
GGTTTCGCAATGGCTGTAGGTCGACGGATCCCCCGGGCTGCAGGTCGACTCTAGAGGATCCTCTAGAGTC
GACCTGCAGCCCGGGGGATCATCCGATAGCTCTGCAAAGGGCGTTGCACAATGCAAGTCAAACGTTGCTA
GCAGTTCCAGGTGGAATGTTATGATGAGCATTGTATTAAATCAGGAGATATAGCATGATCTCTAGTTAGC
TCACCACAAAAGTCAGACGGCGTAACCAAAAGTCACACAACACAAGCTGTAAGGATTTCGGCACGGCTAC
GGAAGACGGAGAAGCCCACCTTCAGTGGACTCGAGTACCATTTAATTCTATTTGTGTTTGATCGAGACCT
AATACAGCCCCTACAACGACCATCAAAGTCGTATAGCTACCAGTGAGGAAGTGGACTCAAATCGACTTCA
GCAACATCTCCTGGATAAACTTTAAGCCTAAACTATACAGAATAAGATGGTGGAGAGCTTATACCGAGCT
CCCAAATCTGTCCAGATCATGGTTGACCGGTGCCTGGATCTTCCTATAGAATCATCCTTATTCGTTGACC
TAGCTGATTCTGGAGTGACCCAGAGGGTCATGACTTGAGCCTAAAATCCGCCGCCTCCACCATTTGTAGA
AAAATGTGACGAACTCGTGAGCTCTGTACAGTGACCGGTGACTCTTTCTGGCATGCGGAGAGACGGACGG
ACGCAGAGAGAAGGGCTGAGTAATAAGCGCCACTGCGCCAGACAGCTCTGGCGGCTCTGAGGTGCAGTGG
ATGATTATTAATCCGGGACCGGCCGCCCCTCCGCCCCGAAGTGGAAAGGCTGGTGTGCCCCTCGTTGACC
AAGAATCTATTGCATCATCGGAGAATATGGAGCTTCATCGAATCACCGGCAGTAAGCGAAGGAGAATGTG
AAGCCAGGGGTGTATAGCCGTCGGCGAAATAGCATGCCATTAACCTAGGTACAGAAGTCCAATTGCTTCC
GATCTGGTAAAAGATTCACGAGATAGTACCTTCTCCGAAGTAGGTAGAGCGAGTACCCGGCGCGTAAGCT
CCCTAATTGGCCCATCCGGCATCTGTAGGGCGTCCAAATATCGTGCCTCTCCTGCTTTGCCCGGTGTATG
AAACCGGAAAGGCCGCTCAGGAGCTGGCCAGCGGCGCAGACCGGGAACACAAGCTGGCAGTCGACCCATC
CGGTGCTCTGCACTCGACCTGCTGAGGTCCCTCAGTCCCTGGTAGGCAGCTTTGCCCCGTCTGTCCGCCC
GGTGTGTCGGCGGGGTTGACAAGGTCGTTGCGTCAGTCCAACATTTGTTGCCATATTTTCCTGCTCTCCC
CACCAGCTGCTCTTTTCTTTTCTCTTTCTTTTCCCATCTTCAGTATATTCATCTTCCCATCCAAGAACCT
TTATTTCCCCTAA
Features (pLannotate 1.2.2; 17 found; start..end, strand, type, name):
      1..116     +  intron         gpdA intron: gpdA; intron from the Aspergillus nidulans glyceraldehyde-3-phosphate dehydrogenase gene (Punt et al., 1990)
    128..3175    +  CDS            lacZ: β-galactosidase; lacZ
   3198..3923    +  terminator     trpC terminator: trpC; transcription terminator from the Aspergillus nidulans trpC gene (Punt et al., 1987)
   3960..3983    -  misc_feature   MCS (fragment): pBluescript multiple cloning site
   3996..4014    -  promoter       T3 promoter: promoter for bacteriophage T3 RNA polymerase
   4059..4075    -  protein_bind   lac operator: The lac repressor binds to the lac operator to inhibit transcription in E. coli. This inhibition can be relieved by adding lactose or isopropyl-β-D-thiogalactopyranoside (IPTG). lac repressor encoded by lacI
   4083..4113    -  promoter       lac promoter: promoter for the E. coli lac operon
   4128..4149    -  protein_bind   CAP binding site: CAP binding activates transcription in the presence of cAMP. E. coli catabolite activator protein
   4162..4254    -  CDS            lacI (fragment): lac repressor; lacI; The lac repressor binds to the lac operator to inhibit transcription in E. coli. This inhibition can be relieved by adding lactose or isopropyl-β-D-thiogalactopyranoside (IPTG).
   4436..5024    -  rep_origin     ori: high-copy-number ColE1/pMB1/pBR322/pUC origin of replication
   5195..6055    -  CDS            AmpR: β-lactamase; bla; confers resistance to ampicillin, carbenicillin, and related antibiotics
   6056..6160    -  promoter       AmpR promoter: bla
   6255..6290    +  CDS            rop (fragment): Rop protein, which maintains plasmids at low copy number; rop
   6392..6491    +  misc_feature   bom (fragment): basis of mobility region from pBR322
   6819..7895    +  CDS            argB: OTC_EMENI - Experimental evidence at transcript level: Swiss-Prot protein existence level 2. From Emericella nidulans (strain FGSC A4 / ATCC 38163 / CBS 112.46 / NRRL 194 / M139) (Aspergillus nidulans).
   8298..8321    -  misc_feature   MCS (fragment): pUC18/19 multiple cloning site
   8347..9625    +  promoter       gpdA promoter (fragment): gpdA; promoter from the Aspergillus nidulans glyceraldehyde-3-phosphate dehydrogenase gene (Punt et al., 1990)
