[The description below was written by a language model from this plasmid's Addgene catalogue record and pLannotate feature annotations shown in this document.]
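Description:
pDL12 is an Aspergillus nidulans expression and reporter plasmid built on the pAST30 backbone, with a sequenced length of about 9.7 kb. It is maintained in E. coli through a high-copy ColE1/pUC-type origin and selected with ampicillin via the β-lactamase gene and its native promoter. Leftover cloning-vector elements are also annotated, including pBluescript and pUC multiple cloning site fragments, a T3 promoter, the lac promoter/operator with its CAP binding site, and short fragments of lacI, rop and the pBR322 bom region. No fungal replication origin is annotated, so stable maintenance in Aspergillus would presumably depend on chromosomal integration, although the record does not say this.

The payload is a lacZ reporter cassette. The promoter of the A. nidulans glyceraldehyde-3-phosphate dehydrogenase gene (gpdA), a strong promoter generally regarded as constitutive, runs across the numbering origin of the circular map into the gpdA intron. It is followed by the E. coli β-galactosidase coding sequence and the A. nidulans trpC transcription terminator. A separate A. nidulans argB gene, encoding ornithine carbamoyltransferase, acts as a nutritional selection marker that allows transformants of an arginine-auxotrophic recipient to be recovered by complementation. The combination gives an easily assayed enzymatic readout of gpdA promoter activity in a marker-defined context. This fits the associated study of how the choice of selection marker and promoter affects heterologous expression in A. nidulans. Part of the plasmid was derived from material supplied by a fungal genetics stock centre.
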