Addgene plasmid #17834: pDL12
Depositing lab: Jay Keasling. Depositing organization: University of California, Berkeley. Publication: Marker and promoter effects on heterologous expression in Aspergillus nidulans. Lubertozzi D, Keasling JD. Appl Microbiol Biotechnol. 2006 Oct . 72(5):1014-23. 10.1007/s00253-006-0368-8 PubMed 16699756.
Backbone
  Vector backbone: pAST30
  Backbone size w/o insert (bp): 3088
  Vector type: Synthetic Biology ; Aspergillus nidulans expression
Growth in bacteria
  Bacterial resistance: Ampicillin, 100 μg/mL
  Growth temperature: 37°C
  Growth strain: DH5alpha
  Copy number: Unknown
Gene/Insert
  Gene/Insert name: gpdA promoter, lacZ, argB, (alt names: nutritional selection marker; β-galactosidase monomer)
  Species: A. nidulans, E. coli
  GenBank ID: U24705
  Cloning method: Restriction Enzyme
  Sequencing primers: 5′ n/a; 3′ M13_reverse_primer
Resource information
  A portion of this plasmid was derived from a plasmid made by: Fungal Genetics Stock Center of University of Kansas
Terms and licenses: Academic/Nonprofit Terms; Industry Terms: Not Available to Industry
How to cite: pDL12 was a gift from Jay Keasling (Addgene plasmid # 17834 ; http://n2t.net/addgene:17834 ; RRID:Addgene_17834)
