>Addgene plasmid #17834 | pDL12 | addgene partial sequence | sequence record 23756 | M13_reverse_primer
NNCGCGCATTACCCTCACTAAGGGAACAAAAGCTGGAGCTCCACCGCGGTGGCGGCCGCGAATTCGCCCT
TAAGCTTGCATGCCTGCAGGTCGACTCTAGAAAGAAGGATTACCTCTAAACAAGTGTACCTGTGCATTCT
GGGTAAACGACTCATAGGAGAGTTGTAAAAAAGTTTCGGCCGGCGTATTGGGTGTTACGGAGCATTCACT
AGGCAACCATAGTTACTATTGTATACCCATCTTAGTAGGAATGATTTTCGAGGTTTATACCTACGATGAA
TGTGTGTCCTGTAGGCTTGAGAGTTCAAGGAAGAAACAGTGCAATTATCTTTGCGAACCCAGGGGCTGGT
GACGGAATTTTCATAGTCAAGCTATCAGAGTAAAGAAGAGGAGCATGTCAAAGTACAATTAGAGACAAAT
ATATAGTCGCGTGGAGCCAAGAGCGGATTCCTCAGTCTCGTAGGTCTCTTGACGACCGTTGATCTGCTTG
ATCTCGTCTCCCGAAAATGAAAATAGACTCTGCTAAGCTATTCTTCTGCTTCGCCGGAGCCTGAAGGGCG
TACTAGGGTTGCGAGGTCCAATGCATTAATGCATTGCAGATGAGCTGTATCTGGAAAAGGTAAACCCGAA
ACGCGTGTATTCTTGTTGACATGGAGCTATTAAATCACTAGAAGGCACTCNTTGCTGCTTGNNCAATGGA
NNGTATCTTATCGGAATCCTGAAACNTTGTTCTCTCTCCGCGGAGCTGACATCGNCACNACGATCTTTNT
CCGATCCGCCAGCTGTTGANGATTCAGTACGTAAGTGACGANCCCNGCCGGTATATATTTG
